>Addgene plasmid #238227 | pBR25 CFAP36 [L438E, K442E]-3C-mStayGold-2Strep crBSDr (C. reinhardtii) | addgene full sequence | sequence record 473431 | Addgene NGS Result
TTGAGATCCTTTTTTTCTGCGCGTAATCTGCTGCTTGCAAACAAAAAAACCACCGCTACCAGCGGTGGTT
TGTTTGCCGGATCAAGAGCTACCAACTCTTTTTCCGAAGGTAACTGGCTTCAGCAGAGCGCAGATACCAA
ATACTGTTCTTCTAGTGTAGCCGTAGTTAGGCCACCACTTCAAGAACTCTGTAGCACCGCCTACATACCT
CGCTCTGCTAATCCTGTTACCAGTGGCTGCTGCCAGTGGCGATAAGTCGTGTCTTACCGGGTTGGACTCA
AGACGATAGTTACCGGATAAGGCGCAGCGGTCGGGCTGAACGGGGGGTTCGTGCACACAGCCCAGCTTGG
AGCGAACGACCTACACCGAACTGAGATACCTACAGCGTGAGCTATGAGAAAGCGCCACGCTTCCCGAAGG
GAGAAAGGCGGACAGGTATCCGGTAAGCGGCAGGGTCGGAACAGGAGAGCGCACGAGGGAGCTTCCAGGG
GGAAACGCCTGGTATCTTTATAGTCCTGTCGGGTTTCGCCACCTCTGACTTGAGCGTCGATTTTTGTGAT
GCTCGTCAGGGGGGCGGAGCCTATGGAAAAACGCCAGCAACGCGGCCTTTTTACGGTTCCTGGCCTTTTG
CTGGCCTTTTGCTCACATGTTCTTTCCTGCGTTATCCCCTGATTCTGTGGATAACCGTATTACCGCCTTT
GAGTGAGCTGATACCGCTCGCCGCAGCCGAACGACCGAGCGCAGCGAGTCAGTGAGCGAGGAAGCGGAAG
AGCGCCCAATACGCAAACCGCCTCTCCCCGCGCGTTGGCCGATTCATTAATGCAGCTGGCACGACAGGTT
TCCCGACTGGAAAGCGGGCAGTGAGCGCAACGCAATTAATGTGAGTTAGCTCACTCATTAGGCACCCCAG
GCTTTACACTTTATGCTTCCGGCTCGTATGTTGTGTGGAATTGTGAGCGGATAACAATTTCACACAGGAA
ACAGCTATGACCATGATTACGCCAAGCGCGCAATTAACCCTCACTAAAGGGAACAAAAGCTGGGCTCTTC
TCCACCATGCATCCCAACCCCTCCACATCATACCTATCTTCTACCCCTCCCACTTTTGCAGAAGCTCGTG
GGCAAGGGCGACGTGAACGACGCCGCCACCAAGTGGGAGCAGGAGGCCGAGCTCAAGCTGATCGCGCAGA
AGCAGGCGGAGCGCGAGCGGGAGATGGTGGACTACAAGGCGGCCAGCGCCGGCAAGGTGGGGAGGAGGCG
AGGGGGCAGGGATGGGGGAAAAGGGGAGGGGAGCTGTGACTGGGTTTGGTTAGCGGAGCTGAGCGGCTGA
TGTCGGGCATTCACGCTGCTGCTCGTTGCCCCTCCCGCCCGACGCTGCAGCCCAAGCCCTCTGGCCCCTC
CACCACCGCTGCCGCCGCGGACGACGCCAAGCGCGCTGCGCTGCGTGAGGCCCTGGCGCAGAAGATGAAG
CAAAACATCATGGGAGCAAACGGTGGCCTGGAAGTTCTGTTCCAGGGGCCCGGCGGCGGTGCCAGCACCC
CCTTCAAGTTCCAGCTGAAGGGCACCATCAACGGCAAGAGCTTCACCGTGGAGGGCGAGGGCGAGGGCAA
CAGCCACGAGGGCAGCCACAAGGGCAAGTACGTGTGCACCAGCGGCAAGCTGCCCATGAGCTGGGCCGCC
CTGGGCACCAGCTTCGGCTACGGCATGAAGTACTACACCAAGTACCCCAGCGGCCTGAAGAACTGGTTCC
ACGAGGTGATGCCCGAGGGCTTCACCTACGACAGACACATCCAGTACAAGGGCGACGGCAGCATCCACGC
CAAGCACCAGCACTTCATGAAGAACGGCACCTACCACAACATCGTGGAGTTCACCGGCCAGGACTTCAAG
GAGAACAGCCCCGTGCTGACCGGCGACATGAACGTGAGCCTGCCCAACGACGTGCAGCACATCCCCAGAG
ACGACGGCGTGGAGTGCCCCGTGACCCTGCTGTACCCCCTGCTGAGCGACAAGAGCAAGTGCGTGGAGGC
CCACCAGAACACCATCTGCAAGCCCCTGCACAACCAGCCCGCCCCCGACGTGCCCTACCACTGGATCAGA
AAGCAGTACACCCAGAGCAAGGACGACACCGAGGAGAGAGACCACATCTGCCAGAGCGAGACCCTGGAGG
CCCACCTGGGTTCTGGTTCTTGGAGTCATCCACAGTTCGAGAAGGGCGGGGGCTCCGGAGGTGGATCAGG
AGGTTCCGCCTGGTCACACCCTCAATTCGAGAAGGGTGAATGAGGAGCTGGGAGCATCGAGAGCACGGGC
GGGGGTGCGCGGGGGCAGAGCGAGATGCTGACGTTGCCAGAGGTCCGGTTTGGCAGGTGGTGACTGATGT
GAGGGGTGAGCGCAGGTGGTGCCGCTGGACCGAAATATTGTAGAGGAGGCATGCAGGCGAGCGATTGCAG
TGTGCGGACGTGAAGTGCAATAGGTGCTGCAGGTGTTTTGGGTTGCCGTGATTCGCGATAGCAGGACTGA
GTTTGTGCAGAGGTGGTTTGCAAGCGAAATGGGTTTGGCTTATTATTGGCTTGTGCCTTCCGGCGTTGTT
CTGGCGACCTTTGCCAAAGTGCCTTTGGCCAGTGCCATGCCGCGCGCATGTGTAGTCATCTTCAACGGGC
ATTGTCATGGCATTGTCACTCAGCTAATGGTATGTCAAACACCGCTGAGTAGTTCGAGGAGAAGAGGATG
TCAAACGCCGCTGAGTATGCACGCCCCAGCCTCGGGCGCACAGTGTCACAATCAGCACTACGCTGCAGCT
CTTAGTACTGAGGGTACCCTTTCTTGCGCTATGACACTTCCGATCCCATCAAGCTTGCATGCCGGGCGCG
CCAGAAGGAGCGCAGCCAAACCAGGATGATGTTTGATGGGGTATTTGAGCACTTGCAACCCTTATCCGGA
AGCCCCCTGGCCCACAAAGGCTAGGCGCCAATGCAAGCAGTTCGCATGCAGCCCCTGGAGCGGTGCCCTC
CTGATAAACCGGCCAGGGGGCCTATGTTCTTTACTTTTTTACAAGAGAAGTCACTCAACATCTTAAAATG
GCCAGGTGAGTCGACGAGCAAGCCCGGCGGATCAGGCAGCGTGCTTGCAGATTTGACTTGCAACGCCCGC
ATTGTGTCGACGAAGGCTTTTGGCTCCTCTGTCGCTGTCTCAAGCAGCATCTAACCCTGCGTCGCCGTTT
CCATTTGCAGCTCGAGCGACGTCATGGCCATGAAAACCTTCAACATCAGCCAGCAGGACCTGGAGCTGGT
GGAGGTGGCCACCGAGAAGATCACCATGCTGTACGAGGACAACAAGCACCACGTGGGCGCCGCCATCCGC
ACCAAGACCGGCGAGATCATCAGCGCCGTGCACATCGAGGCCTACATCGGCCGCGTGACCGTGTGCGCCG
AGGCCATCGCCATCGGCAGCGCCGTGAGCAACGGCCAGAAGGACTTCGACACCATCGTGGCCGTGCGCCA
CCCCTACAGCGACGAGGTGGACCGCAGCATCCGCGTGGTGAGCCCCTGCGGCATGTGCCGCGAGCTGATC
AGCGACTACGCCCCCGACTGCTTCGTGCTGATCGAGATGAACGGCAAGCTGGTCAAGACCACCATCGAGG
AGCTGATCCCCCTGAAGTACACCCGCAACTAAGCTTTGAGACCATCCCCGCTCCGTGTAAATGGAGGCGC
TCGTTGATCTGAGCCTTGCCCCCTGACGAACGGCGGTGGATGGAAGATACTGCTCTCAAGTGCTGAAGCG
GTAGCTTAGCTCCCCGTTTCGTGCTGATCAGTCTTTTTCAACACGTAAAAAGCGGAGGAGTTTTGCAATT
TTGTTGGTTGTAACGATCCTCCGTTGATTTTGGCCTCTTTCTCCATGGGCGGGCTGGGCGTATTTGAAGC
GGGTACTAATCTTTTGCAGAAGCTGGTGGGCAAGGGCGACGTGAACGACGCCGCCACCAGAAGAGCCAAA
CGAGCACTTATACATACGCGACTATTCTGCCGCTATACATAACCACTCAGGAGCTCTATGTGACAATGCT
TCCGTGACGCCGCGAGGTACTTGGGTCGATATCAAAGTGCATCACTTCTTCCCGTATGCCCAACTTTGTA
TAGAGAGCCACTGCGGGATCGTCACCGTAATCTGCTTGCACGTAGTTCGCCCTATAGTGAGTCGTATTAC
GCTGGATGGAATCGGCGGTCACTGGCCGTCGTTTTACAACGTCGTGACTGGGAAAACCCTGGCGTTACCC
AACTTAATCGCCTTGCAGCACATCCCCCTTTCGCCAGCTGGCGTAATAGCGAAGAGGCCCGCACCGATCG
CCCTTCCCAACAGTTGCGCAGCCTGAATGGCGAATGGG
[124 nt withheld, positions 4379-4502]
C
[91 nt withheld, positions 4504-4594]
A
[49 nt withheld, positions 4596-4644]
CCTTTGACGTTGGAGTCCACGTTCTTT
[37 nt withheld, positions 4672-4708]
ACCCTATCTCGGTCTATTCTTTTGATTTATAAGGGATTTTGCCGATTTCGGCCTATTGGTTAAAAAATGA
GCTGATTTAACAAAAATTTAACGCGAATTTTAACAAAATATTAACGCTTACAATTTAGGTGGCACTTTTC
GGGGAAATGTGCGCGGAACCCCTATTTGTTTATTTTTCTAAATACATTCAAATATGTATCCGCTCATGAG
ACAATAACCCTGATAAATGCTTCAATAATATTGAAAAAGGAAGAGTATGAGTATTCAACATTTCCGTGTC
GCCCTTATTCCCTTTTTTGCGGCATTTTGCCTTCCTGTTTTTGCTCACCCAGAAACGCTGGTGAAAGTAA
AAGATGCTGAAGATCAGTTGGGTGCACGAGTGGGTTACATCGAACTGGATCTCAACAGCGGTAAGATCCT
TGAGAGTTTTCGCCCCGAAGAACGTTTTCCAATGATGAGCACTTTTAAAGTTCTGCTATGTGGCGCGGTA
TTATCCCGTATTGACGCCGGGCAAGAGCAACTCGGTCGCCGCATACACTATTCTCAGAATGACTTGGTTG
AGTACTCACCAGTCACAGAAAAGCATCTTACGGATGGCATGACAGTAAGAGAATTATGCAGTGCTGCCAT
AACCATGAGTGATAACACTGCGGCCAACTTACTTCTGACAACGATCGGAGGACCGAAGGAGCTAACCGCT
TTTTTGCACAACATGGGGGATCATGTAACTCGCCTTGATCGTTGGGAACCGGAGCTGAATGAAGCCATAC
CAAACGACGAGCGTGACACCACGATGCCTGTAGCAATGGCAACAACGTTGCGCAAACTATTAACTGGCGA
ACTACTTACTCTAGCTTCCCGGCAACAATTAATAGACTGGATGGAGGCGGATAAAGTTGCAGGACCACTT
CTGCGCTCGGCCCTTCCGGCTGGCTGGTTTATTGCTGATAAATCTGGAGCCGGTGAGCGTGGGTCTCGCG
GTATCATTGCAGCACTGGGGCCAGATGGTAAGCCCTCCCGTATCGTAGTTATCTACACGACGGGGAGTCA
GGCAACTATGGATGAACGAAATAGACAGATCGCTGAGATAGGTGCCTCACTGATTAAGCATTGGTAACTG
TCAGACCAAGTTTACTCATATATACTTTAGATTGATTTAAAACTTCATTTTTAATTTAAAAGGATCTAGG
TGAAGATCCTTTTTGATAATCTCATGACCAAAATCCCTTAACGTGAGTTTTCGTTCCACTGAGCGTCAGA
CCCCGTAGAAAAGATCAAAGGATCTTC
Features (pLannotate 1.2.2; 15 found; start..end, strand, type, name):
      1..589     +  rep_origin     ori: high-copy-number ColE1/pMB1/pBR322/pUC origin of replication
    772..864     +  CDS            lacI (fragment): lac repressor; lacI; The lac repressor binds to the lac operator to inhibit transcription in E. coli. This inhibition can be relieved by adding lactose or isopropyl-β-D-thiogalactopyranoside (IPTG).
    877..898     +  protein_bind   CAP binding site: CAP binding activates transcription in the presence of cAMP. E. coli catabolite activator protein
    913..943     +  promoter       lac promoter: promoter for the E. coli lac operon
    951..967     +  protein_bind   lac operator: The lac repressor binds to the lac operator to inhibit transcription in E. coli. This inhibition can be relieved by adding lactose or isopropyl-β-D-thiogalactopyranoside (IPTG). lac repressor encoded by lacI
   1012..1030    +  promoter       T3 promoter: promoter for bacteriophage T3 RNA polymerase
   1582..1602    +  CDS            hKO (fragment): humanized Kusabira-Orange fluorescent protein mammalian codon-optimized
   1643..1665    +  CDS            YPet (fragment): yellow fluorescent protein optimized for FRET with CyPet (Nguyen and Daugherty, 2005) mammalian codon-optimized
   3250..3669    +  CDS            bsr: BSR_BACCE - Experimental evidence at protein level: Swiss-Prot protein existence level 1. Catalyzes the deamination of the cytosine moiety of the antibiotics blasticidin S, cytomycin and acetylblasticidin S. From Bacillus cereus.
   4076..4175    -  CDS            GmR (fragment): gentamycin acetyltransferase; aacC1; confers resistance to gentamycin
   4181..4199    -  promoter       T7 promoter: promoter for bacteriophage T7 RNA polymerase
   4219..4374    +  CDS            lacZα (fragment): LacZα fragment of β-galactosidase; lacZ fragment
   4379..4807    +  rep_origin     f1 ori (sequence partly withheld): f1 bacteriophage origin of replication; arrow indicates direction of (+) strand synthesis
   4860..4964    +  promoter       AmpR promoter: bla
   4965..5825    +  CDS            AmpR: β-lactamase; bla; confers resistance to ampicillin, carbenicillin, and related antibiotics
