[The description below was written by a language model from this plasmid's Addgene catalogue record and pLannotate feature annotations shown in this document.]
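Description:
pBR25 CFAP36 [L438E, K442E]-3C-mStayGold-2Strep crBSDr is a CRISPR donor (homology-directed repair template) plasmid for editing the endogenous CFAP36 locus (Cre09.g395250) of the green alga Chlamydomonas reinhardtii. It does not itself encode a nuclease or guide RNA according to the record. Instead it supplies the DNA to be knocked in: a CFAP36 segment carrying the L438E and K442E substitutions, fused at its C terminus to a 3C protease cleavage site, the green fluorescent protein mStayGold and a tandem Strep tag. This is followed by a blasticidin resistance cassette for selecting edited algal cells. The tag combination allows the mutant protein to be imaged at native expression levels, affinity-purified through the Strep tags and released from the tag by 3C protease cleavage.

The approximately 6 kb sequence sits in a cloning backbone with a high-copy ColE1/pUC origin, an f1 origin and an AmpR (β-lactamase) gene with its own promoter for ampicillin selection in E. coli. Residual lac promoter/operator and lacZα elements, plus T3 and T7 promoters, flank the insert region. The automated annotation recognises the bsr blasticidin S deaminase coding sequence. It does not label the CFAP36 segment, mStayGold, the Strep tags or the algal promoter and terminator driving bsr. The short hKO, YPet, GmR and lacI "fragment" hits are probably incidental partial matches rather than functional parts. The associated work concerns retrieval of polyubiquitinated proteins from cilia, so the construct is presumably used to test the role of these two CFAP36 residues in that process, although the record does not state what the substitutions do.
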