Addgene plasmid #238227: pBR25 CFAP36 [L438E, K442E]-3C-mStayGold-2Strep crBSDr (C. reinhardtii)
Purpose: CRISPR donor plasmid for C-terminal tagging and knock-in of CFAP36 [L438E, K442E], and insertion of Blasticidin resistance (C. reinhardtii)
Depositing lab: Alan Brown. Depositing organization: Harvard Medical School. Publication: A conserved mechanism for the retrieval of polyubiquitinated proteins from cilia. Lange SM, Bennett JA, Eisert RJ, Brown A. Cell. 2025 Nov 13;188(23):6492-6508.e18. doi: 10.1016/j.cell.2025.07.043. Epub 2025 Aug 20. PubMed 40840444.
Backbone
  Vector backbone: pBR25
  Vector type: CRISPR ; Donor
  Selectable markers: Blasticidin
Growth in bacteria
  Bacterial resistance: Ampicillin, 100 μg/mL
  Growth temperature: 37°C
  Growth strain: DH5alpha
  Copy number: Unknown
Gene/Insert
  Gene/Insert name: CFAP36 [L438E, K442E]
  Species: C. reinhardtii
  GenBank ID: Cre09.g395250_4532
  Tag / fusion protein: -3C-mStayGold-2Strep (C terminal on insert)
Terms and licenses: Academic/Nonprofit Terms; Industry Terms: Not Available to Industry
How to cite: pBR25 CFAP36 [L438E, K442E]-3C-mStayGold-2Strep crBSDr (C. reinhardtii) was a gift from Alan Brown (Addgene plasmid # 238227 ; http://n2t.net/addgene:238227 ; RRID:Addgene_238227)
